Addgene plasmid #50272: pICH85281
Depositing lab: Sylvestre Marillonnet & Nicola Patron. Depositing organization: Leibniz Institute of Plant Biochemistry (IPB). Publication: A golden gate modular cloning toolbox for plants. Engler C, Youles M, Gruetzner R, Ehnert TM, Werner S, Jones JD, Patron NJ, Marillonnet S. ACS Synth Biol. 2014 Nov 21;3(11):839-43. doi: 10.1021/sb4001504. Epub 2014 Feb 20. PubMed 24933124.
Backbone
  Vector backbone: pICH41295
  Vector type: plant expression
Growth in bacteria
  Bacterial resistance: Spectinomycin, 50 μg/mL
  Growth temperature: 37°C
  Growth strain: DH5alpha
  Copy number: High Copy
Gene/Insert
  Gene/Insert name: Promoter + 5'UTR, mas, (A. tumefaciens) + 5'UTR, omega (Tobacco Mosaic Virus)
  Mutation: BsaI/BbsI sites removed by point-mutation
  Cloning method: Restriction Enzyme; 5′ cloning site BpiI (destroyed during cloning); 3′ cloning site BpiI (destroyed during cloning)
Terms and licenses: Academic/Nonprofit Terms; Industry Terms: Not Available to Industry
Depositor comments: insert can be released with BsaI
How to cite: pICH85281 was a gift from Sylvestre Marillonnet & Nicola Patron (Addgene plasmid # 50272 ; http://n2t.net/addgene:50272 ; RRID:Addgene_50272)
