[The description below was written by a language model from this plasmid's Addgene catalogue record and pLannotate feature annotations shown in this document.]
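Description:
pICH85281 is a small (about 2.6 kb) level 0 part plasmid from the plant Golden Gate Modular Cloning (MoClo) toolbox, built in the pICH41295 backbone and catalogued as a plant expression vector. It is not an expression construct on its own. It stores a single standardized regulatory module for later assembly into plant transcription units. In E. coli it replicates from a high-copy ColE1/pUC-type origin and is selected with spectinomycin through the aadA gene, which confers streptomycin/spectinomycin resistance. The annotation places an AmpR (bla) promoter upstream of aadA. Short integrase, gentamicin acetyltransferase and lacI fragments are also annotated; these look like non-functional remnants of the resistance cassette and the backbone.

The insert is a combined promoter plus 5' untranslated region module. It consists of the mannopine synthase (mas) promoter and 5'UTR from Agrobacterium tumefaciens, followed by the omega leader of Tobacco Mosaic Virus, a 5'UTR widely used as a translational enhancer in plant cells. The feature table annotates the MAS promoter but does not call the omega sequence separately. Internal BsaI and BbsI/BpiI recognition sites were removed by point mutation, so the part is compatible with Type IIS assembly. The module was cloned in through BpiI sites that were destroyed in the process, and it can be released with BsaI.

In typical use, the released fragment is ligated in a one-pot Golden Gate reaction with coding sequence, tag and terminator modules. This produces a gene cassette driven by the mas promoter for expression in plants.
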