Features (pLannotate 1.2.2; 7 found; start..end, strand, type, name):
    558..607     +  CDS            lacI (fragment): lac repressor; lacI; The lac repressor binds to the lac operator to inhibit transcription in E. coli. This inhibition can be relieved by adding lactose or isopropyl-β-D-thiogalactopyranoside (IPTG).
    629..1009    +  promoter       MAS promoter: mannopine synthase promoter (Velten et al., 1984)
   1135..1239    +  promoter       AmpR promoter: bla
   1230..1310    -  CDS            int (fragment): INT2_ECOLX - Protein inferred from homology: Swiss-Prot protein existence level 3. Putative integrase believed to be involved in the insertion of antibiotic resistance genes into plasmids and transposons. From Escherichia coli.
   1398..1454    +  CDS            GmR (fragment): gentamycin acetyltransferase; aacC1; confers resistance to gentamycin
   1461..2249    +  CDS            aadA: S3AD_ECOLX - Experimental evidence at protein level: Swiss-Prot protein existence level 1. Mediates bacterial resistance to the antibiotics streptomycin and spectinomycin. From Escherichia coli.
   2423..375     +  rep_origin     ori (across the origin): high-copy-number ColE1/pMB1/pBR322/pUC origin of replication
>Addgene plasmid #50272 | pICH85281 | addgene full sequence | sequence record 497550 | Addgene NGS Result
CTGCTAATCCTGTTACCAGTGGCTGCTGCCAGTGGCGATAAGTCGTGTCTTACCGGGTTGGACTCAAGAC
GATAGTTACCGGATAAGGCGCAGCGGTCGGGCTGAACGGGGGGTTCGTGCACACAGCCCAGCTTGGAGCG
AACGACCTACACCGAACTGAGATACCTACAGCGTGAGCTATGAGAAAGCGCCACGCTTCCCGAAGGGAGA
AAGGCGGACAGGTATCCGGTAAGCGGCAGGGTCGGAACAGGAGAGCGCACGAGGGAGCTTCCAGGGGGAA
ACGCCTGGTATCTTTATAGTCCTGTCGGGTTTCGCCACCTCTGACTTGAGCGTCGATTTTTGTGATGCTC
GTCAGGGGGGCGGAGCCTATGGAAAAACGCCAGCAACGCGGCCTTTTTACGGTTCCTGGCCTTTTGCTGG
CCTTTTGCTCACATGTTCTTTCCTGCGTTATCCCCTGATTCTGTGGATAACCGTATTACCGCCTTTGAGT
GAGCTGATACCGCTCGCCGCAGCCGAACGACCGAGCGCAGCGAGTCAGTGAGCGAGGAAGCGGAAGAGCG
CCCAATACGCAAACCGCCTCTCCCCGCGCGTTGGCCGATTCATTAATCACTCTGTGGTCTCAGGAGATTT
TTCAAATCAGTGCGCAAGACGTGACGTAAGTATCCGAGTCAGTTTTTATTTTTCTACTAATTTGGTCGTT
TATTTCGGCGTGTAGGACATGGCAACCGGGCCTGAATTTCGCGGGTATTCTGTTTCTATTCCAACTTTTT
CTTGATCCGCAGCCATTAACGACTTTTGAATAGATACGCTGACACGCCAAGCCTCGCTAGTCAAAAGTGT
ACCAAACAACGCTTTACAGCAAGAACGGAATGCGCGTGACGCTCGCGGTGACGCCATTTCGCCTTTTCAG
AAATGGATAAATAGCCTTGCTTCCTATTATATCTTCCCAAATTACCAATACATTACACTAGCATCTGAAT
TTCATAACCAATCTCGATACACCAAATCGAATGTGAGACCACGAAGTGGCTCTTCAGTGGACGAAAGGGC
CTCGTGATACGCCTATTTTTATAGGTTAATGTCATGATAATAATGGTTTCTTAGACGTCAGGTGGCACTT
TTCGGGGAAATGTGCGCGGAACCCCTATTTGTTTATTTTTCTAAATACATTCAAATATGTATCCGCTCAT
GAGACAATAACCCTGATAAATGCTTCAATAATATTGAAAAAGGAAGAGTATGCGCTCACGCAACTGGTCC
AGAACCTTGACCGAACGCAGCGGTGGTAACGGCGCAGTGGCGGTTTTCATGGCTTGTTATGACTGTTTTT
TTTTGGGGTACAGTCTATGCCTCGGGCATCCAAGCAGCAAGCGCGTTACGCCGTGGGTCGATGTTTGATG
TTATGGAGCAGCAACGATGTTACGCAGCAGGGCAGTCGCCCTAAAACAAAGTTAAACATCATGAGGGAAG
CGGTGATCGCCGAAGTATCGACTCAACTATCAGAGGTAGTTGGCGTCATCGAGCGCCATCTCGAACCGAC
GTTGCTGGCCGTACATTTGTACGGCTCCGCAGTGGATGGCGGCCTGAAGCCACACAGCGATATTGATTTG
CTGGTTACGGTGACCGTAAGGCTTGATGAAACAACGCGGCGAGCTTTGATCAACGACCTTTTGGAAACTT
CGGCTTCCCCTGGAGAGAGCGAGATTCTCCGCGCTGTAGAAGTCACCATTGTTGTGCACGACGACATCAT
TCCGTGGCGTTATCCAGCTAAGCGCGAACTGCAATTTGGAGAATGGCAGCGCAATGACATTCTTGCAGGT
ATCTTCGAGCCAGCCACGATCGACATTGATCTGGCTATCTTGCTGACAAAAGCAAGAGAACATAGCGTTG
CCTTGGTAGGTCCAGCGGCGGAGGAACTCTTTGATCCGGTTCCTGAACAGGATCTATTTGAGGCGCTAAA
TGAAACCTTAACGCTATGGAACTCGCCGCCCGACTGGGCTGGCGATGAGCGAAATGTAGTGCTTACGTTG
TCCCGCATTTGGTACAGCGCAGTAACCGGCAAAATCGCGCCGAAGGATGTCGCTGCCGACTGGGCAATGG
AGCGCCTGCCGGCCCAGTATCAGCCCGTCATACTTGAAGCTAGACAGGCTTATCTTGGACAAGAAGAAGA
TCGCTTGGCCTCGCGCGCAGATCAGTTGGAAGAATTTGTCCATTACGTAAAAGGCGAGATCACCAAGGTA
GTCGGCAAATAACTGTCAGACCAAGTTTACTCATATATACTTTAGATTGATTTAAAACTTCATTTTTAAT
TTAAAAGGATCTAGGTGAAGATCCTTTTTGATAATCTCATGACCAAAATCCCTTAACGTGAGTTTTCGTT
CCACTGAGCGTCAGACCCCGTAGAAAAGATCAAAGGATCTTCTTGAGATCCTTTTTTTCTGCGCGTAATC
TGCTGCTTGCAAACAAAAAAACCACCGCTACCAGCGGTGGTTTGTTTGCCGGATCAAGAGCTACCAACTC
TTTTTCCGAAGGTAACTGGCTTCAGCAGAGCGCAGATACCAAATACTGTTCTTCTAGTGTAGCCGTAGTT
AGGCCACCACTTCAAGAACTCTGTAGCACCGCCTACATACCTCGCT
