>Addgene plasmid #50272 | pICH85281 | addgene partial sequence | sequence record 76491 | pBR322ori-F 5'-GGGAAACGCCTGGTATCTTT-3'
TGACTTGAGCGTCGATTTTTGTGATGCTCGTCAGGGGGGCGGAGCCTATGGAAAAACGCCAGCAACGCGG
CCTTTTTACGGTTCCTGGCCTTTTGCTGGCCTTTTGCTCACATGTTCTTTCCTGCGTTATCCCCTGATTC
TGTGGATAACCGTATTACCGCCTTTGAGTGAGCTGATACCGCTCGCCGCAGCCGAACGACCGAGCGCAGC
GAGTCAGTGAGCGAGGAAGCGGAAGAGCGCCCAATACGCAAACCGCCTCTCCCCGCGCGTTGGCCGATTC
ATTAATCACTCTGTGGTCTCAGGAGATTTTTCAAATCAGTGCGCAAGACGTGACGTAAGTATCCGAGTCA
GTTTTTATTTTTCTACTAATTTGGTCGTTTATTTCGGCGTGTAGGACATGGCAACCGGGCCTGAATTTCG
CGGGTATTCTGTTTCTATTCCAACTTTTTCTTGATCCGCAGCCATTAACGACTTTTGAATAGATACGCTG
ACACGCCAAGCCTCGCTAGTCAAAAGTGTACCAAACAACGCTTTACAGCAAGAACGGAATGCGCGTGACG
CTCGCGGTGACGCCATTTCGCCTTTTCAGAAATGGATAAATAGCCTTGCTTCCTATTATATCTTCCCAAA
TTACCAATACATTACACTAGCATCTGAATTTCATAACCAATCTCGATACACCAAATCGAATGTGAGACCA
CGAAGTGGCTCTTCAGTGGACGAAAGGGCCTCGTGATACGCCTATTTTTATAGGTTAATGTCATGATAAT
AATGGTTTCTTAGACGTCAGGTGGCACTTTTCGGGGAAATGTGCGCGGAACCCCTATTTGTTTATTTTTC
TAAATACATTCAAATATGTATCCGCTCATGAGACAATAACCCTGATAAATGCTTCAATAATATTGAAAAA
GGAAGAGTATGCGCTCACGCAACTGGTCCAGAA
